Addgene plasmid #57750: Dendra2-Zyxin-6
Purpose: Localization: Focal Adhesions, Excitation: 490 / 553, Emission: 507 / 573
Depositing lab: Michael Davidson. Depositing organization: Florida State University, Tallahassee. Publication: A bright and photostable photoconvertible fluorescent protein. McKinney SA, Murphy CS, Hazelwood KL, Davidson MW, Looger LL. Nat Methods. 2009 Feb . 6(2):131-3. 10.1038/nmeth.1296 PubMed 19169260.
Backbone
  Vector backbone: Dendra2
  Backbone size w/o insert (bp): 4750
  Vector type: Mammalian Expression
  Selectable markers: Neomycin (select with G418)
Growth in bacteria
  Bacterial resistance: Kanamycin, 50 μg/mL
  Growth temperature: 37°C
  Growth strain: DH5alpha
  Copy number: High Copy
Gene/Insert
  Gene/Insert name: Zyxin (alt name: NM_003461)
  Species: H. sapiens (human)
  Entrez Gene: ZYX (a.k.a. ESP-2, HED-2)
  Promoter: CMV
  Tag / fusion protein: Dendra2
  Cloning method: Unknown
  Sequencing primers: 5′ CMV-F; 3′ SV40pA-R
Terms and licenses: Academic/Nonprofit Terms; Industry Terms
Depositor comments: Excitation = 490 / 553; Emission = 507 / 573 S11P and G42R mutations in human zyxin compared to reference sequence (NM_003461). These mutations should not affect function.
How to cite: Dendra2-Zyxin-6 was a gift from Michael Davidson (Addgene plasmid # 57750 ; http://n2t.net/addgene:57750 ; RRID:Addgene_57750)
