[The description below was written by a language model from this plasmid's Addgene catalogue record.]
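Description:
Dendra2-Zyxin-6 is a mammalian expression plasmid that produces human zyxin (ZYX) fused to the photoconvertible fluorescent protein Dendra2. It is built on a Dendra2 vector backbone of about 4.75 kb (without the insert), propagated in E. coli as a high-copy plasmid under kanamycin selection. It also carries a neomycin resistance marker, so transfected mammalian cells can be selected with G418. Transcription of the fusion is driven by the CMV promoter, a strong constitutive promoter in most mammalian cell lines. The listed 3′ sequencing primer suggests that an SV40 polyadenylation signal lies downstream. The record does not state the orientation of the tag relative to zyxin, the linker composition (the "6" in the name is not explained), or the cloning method. No feature table is available to confirm the origin of replication or other backbone elements.

Zyxin is a component of focal adhesions, and the fusion is intended as a focal adhesion localization marker for live-cell fluorescence imaging. Dendra2 initially emits green light (excitation about 490 nm, emission about 507 nm) and can be photoconverted to a red-emitting form (excitation about 553 nm, emission about 573 nm). This allows a chosen subpopulation of labelled protein to be optically highlighted and followed over time, for example to study the turnover or movement of zyxin in adhesion structures. The depositor notes that the zyxin coding sequence carries two substitutions relative to the human reference transcript, S11P and G42R, which are not expected to affect function.
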