>Addgene plasmid #57750 | Dendra2-Zyxin-6 | depositor partial sequence | sequence record 88904 | insert sequence
GACGTCAGATCCGCTAGCGCTACCGGACTCAGATCTCGAGCTCAAGCTTCGAATTCCATGGCGGCCCCCC
GCCCGTCTCCCGCGATCCCCGTTTCGGTCTCGGCTCCGGCTTTTTACGCCCCGCAGAAGAAGTTCGGCCC
TGTGGTGGCCCCAAAGCCCAAAGTGAATCCCTTCCGGCCCAGGGACAGCGAGCCTCCCCCGGCACCCGGG
GCCCAGCGCGCACAGATGGGCCGGGTGGGCGATATTCCCCCGCCGCCCCCGGAAGACTTTCCCCTGCCTC
CACCTCCCCTTGCTGGGGATGGCGACGATGCAGAGGGTGCTCTGGGAGGTGCCTTCCCGCCGCCCCCTCC
CCCGATCGAGGAATCATTTCCCCCTGCGCCTCTGGAGGAGGAGATCTTCCCTTCCCCGCCGCCTCCTCCG
GAGGAGGAGGGAGGGCCTGAGGCCCCCATACCGCCCCCACCACAGCCCAGGGAGAAGGTGAGCAGTATTG
ATTTGGAGATCGACTCTCTGTCCTCACTGCTGGATGACATGACCAAGAATGATCCTTTCAAAGCCCGGGT
GTCATCTGGATATGTGCCCCCACCAGTGGCCACTCCATTCAGTTCCAAGTCCAGTACCAAGCCTGCAGCC
GGGGGCACAGCACCCCTGCCTCCTTGGAAGTCCCCTTCCAGCTCCCAGCCTCTGCCCCAGGTTCCGGCTC
CGGCTCAGAGCCAGACACAGTTCCATGTTCAGCCCCAGCCCCAGCCCAAGCCTCAGGTCCAACTCCATGT
CCAGTCCCAGACCCAGCCTGTGTCTTTGGCTAACACCCAGCCCCGAGGGCCCCCAGCCTCATCTCCGGCT
CCAGCCCCTAAGTTTTCTCCAGTGACTCCTAAGTTTACTCCTGTGGCTTCCAAGTTCAGTCCTGGAGCCC
CAGGTGGATCTGGGTCACAACCAAATCAAAAATTGGGGCACCCCGAAGCTCTTTCTGCTGGCACAGGCTC
CCCTCAACCTCCCAGCTTCACCTATGCCCAGCAGAGGGAGAAGCCCCGAGTGCAGGAGAAGCAGCACCCC
GTGCCCCCACCGGCTCAGAACCAAAACCAGGTGCGCTCCCCTGGGGCCCCAGGGCCCCTGACTCTGAAGG
AGGTGGAGGAGCTGGAGCAGCTGACCCAGCAGCTAATGCAGGACATGGAGCATCCTCAGAGGCAGAATGT
GGCTGTCAACGAACTCTGCGGCCGATGCCATCAACCCCTGGCCCGGGCGCAGCCAGCCGTCCGCGCTCTA
GGGCAGCTGTTCCACATCGCCTGCTTCACCTGCCACCAGTGTGCGCAGCAGCTCCAGGGCCAGCAGTTCT
ACAGTCTGGAGGGGGCGCCGTACTGCGAGGGCTGTTACACTGACACCCTGGAGAAGTGTAACACCTGCGG
GGAGCCCATCACTGACCGCATGCTGAGGGCCACGGGCAAGGCCTATCACCCGCACTGCTTCACCTGTGTG
GTCTGCGCCCGCCCCCTGGAGGGCACCTCCTTCATCGTGGACCAGGCCAACCGGCCCCACTGTGTCCCCG
ACTACCACAAGCAGTACGCCCCGAGGTGCTCCGTCTGCTCTGAGCCCATCATGCCTGAGCCTGGCCGAGA
TGAGACTGTGCGAGTGGTCGCCCTGGACAAGAACTTCCACATGAAGTGTTACAAGTGTGAGGACTGCGGG
AAGCCCCTGTCGATTGAGGCAGATGACAATGGCTGCTTCCCCCTGGACGGTCACGTGCTCTGTCGGAAGT
GCCACACTGCTAGAGCCCAGACGGATCCACCGGTCGCCACCATGAACACCCCGGGAATTAACCTGATCAA
GGAGGACATGCGCGTGAAGGTGCACATGGAGGGCAACGTGAACGGCCACGCCTTCGTGATCGAGGGCGAG
GGCAAGGGCAAGCCCTACGAGGGCACCCAGACCGCCAACCTGACCGTGAAGGAGGGCGCCCCCCTGCCCT
TCAGCTACGACATCCTGACCACCGCCGTGCACTACGGCAACCGGGTGTTCACCAAGTACCCCGAGGACAT
CCCCGACTACTTCAAGCAGAGCTTCCCCGAGGGCTACAGCTGGGAGCGCACCATGACCTTCGAGGACAAG
GGCATCTGCACCATCCGCAGCGACATCAGCCTGGAGGGCGACTGCTTCTTCCAGAACGTGCGCTTCAAGG
GCACCAACTTCCCCCCCAACGGCCCCGTGATGCAGAAGAAGACCCTGAAGTGGGAGCCCAGCACCGAGAA
GCTGCACGTGCGCGACGGCCTGCTGGTGGGCAACATCAACATGGCCCTGCTGCTGGAGGGCGGCGGCCAC
TACCTGTGCGACTTCAAGACCACCTACAAGGCCAAGAAGGTGGTGCAGCTGCCCGACGCCCACTTCGTGG
ACCACCGCATCGAGATCCTGGGCAACGACAGCGACTACAACAAGGTGAAGCTGTACGAGCACGCCGTGGC
CCGCTACAGCCCCCTGCCCAGCCAGGTGTGGTAAGCGGCCGCGACTCTAGATCATAATCAGCCATACCAC
ATT
