>Addgene plasmid #57750 | Dendra2-Zyxin-6 | addgene partial sequence | sequence record 106992 | CMV-F 5'-CGCAAATGGGCGGTAGGCGTG-3'
AGCAGAGCTGGGTTAGTGAACCGTCAGATCCGCTAGCGCTACCGGACTCAGATCTCGAGCTCAAGCTTCG
AATTCCATGGCGGCCCCCCGCCCGTCTCCCGCGATCCCCGTTTCGGTCTCGGCTCCGGCTTTTTACGCCC
CGCAGAAGAAGTTCGGCCCTGTGGTGGCCCCAAAGCCCAAAGTGAATCCCTTCCGGCCCAGGGACAGCGA
GCCTCCCCCGGCACCCGGGGCCCAGCGCGCACAGATGGGCCGGGTGGGCGATATTCCCCCGCCGCCCCCG
GAAGACTTTCCCCTGCCTCCACCTCCCCTTGCTGGGGATGGCGACGATGCAGAGGGTGCTCTGGGAGGTG
CCTTCCCGCCGCCCCCTCCCCCGATCGAGGAATCATTTCCCCCTGCGCCTCTGGAGGAGGAGATCTTCCC
TTCCCCGCCGCCTCCTCCGGAGGAGGAGGGAGGGCCTGAGGCCCCCATACCGCCCCCACCACAGCCCAGG
GAGAAGGTGAGCAGTATTGATTTGGAGATCGACTCTCTGTCCTCACTGCTGGATGACATGACCAAGAATG
ATCCTTTCAAAGCCCGGGTGTCATCTGGATATGTGCCCCCACCAGTGGCCACTCCATTCAGTTCCAAGTC
CAGTACCAAGCCTGCAGCCGGGGGCACAGCACCCCTGCCTCCTTGGAAGTCCCCTTCCAGCTCCCAGCCT
CTGCCCCAGGTTCCGGCTCCGGCTCAGAGCCAGACACAGTTCCATGTTCAGCCCCAGCCCCAGCCCAAGC
CTCAGGTCCAACTCCATGTCC
